Addgene plasmid #116366: pHAGE-ESR1-D538G
Purpose: Lentiviral expression of ESR1 D538G
Depositing lab: Gordon Mills & Kenneth Scott. Publication: Systematic Functional Annotation of Somatic Mutations in Cancer. Ng PK, Li J, Jeong KJ, Shao S, Chen H, Tsang YH, Sengupta S, Wang Z, Bhavana VH, Tran R, Soewito S, Minussi DC, Moreno D, Kong K, Dogruluk T, Lu H, Gao J, Tokheim C, Zhou DC, Johnson AM, Zeng J, Ip CKM, Ju Z, Wester M, Yu S, Li Y, Vellano CP, Schultz N, Karchin R, Ding L, Lu Y, Cheung LWT, Chen K, Shaw KR, Meric-Bernstam F, Scott KL, Yi S, Sahni N, Liang H, Mills GB. Cancer Cell. 2018 Mar 12;33(3):450-462.e10. doi: 10.1016/j.ccell.2018.01.021. PubMed 29533785.
Backbone
  Vector backbone: pHAGE
  Vector type: Lentiviral
Growth in bacteria
  Bacterial resistance: Ampicillin, 100 μg/mL
  Growth temperature: 37°C
  Growth strain: Stbl3
  Copy number: High Copy
Gene/Insert
  Gene/Insert name: ESR1
  Species: H. sapiens (human)
  Mutation: D538G
  Entrez Gene: ESR1 (a.k.a. ER, ESR, ESRA, ESTRR, Era, NR3A1)
  Cloning method: Gateway Cloning
Terms and licenses: Academic/Nonprofit Terms; Industry Terms: Not Available to Industry
How to cite: pHAGE-ESR1-D538G was a gift from Gordon Mills & Kenneth Scott (Addgene plasmid # 116366)
