[The description below was written by a language model from this plasmid's Addgene catalogue record and pLannotate feature annotations shown in this document.]
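Description:
pHAGE-ESR1-D538G is an HIV-1-based lentiviral expression plasmid built on the pHAGE backbone and carrying the human estrogen receptor alpha gene (ESR1) with the D538G substitution. It is maintained in E. coli through a high-copy ColE1/pUC-type origin and selected with ampicillin via the β-lactamase gene. The viral portion contains a truncated 5' LTR, the Ψ packaging signal with an adjoining gag fragment, the Rev response element for Rev-dependent nuclear export of the genomic RNA, the cPPT/CTS element, and a ΔU3 self-inactivating 3' LTR, so the integrated provirus lacks LTR promoter activity and expression depends on the internal promoter. Packaging functions are not encoded and would have to be supplied from separate plasmids.

The payload is driven by the constitutive human EF-1α promoter. The ESR1 open reading frame was introduced by Gateway cloning and sits between attB1 and attB2 sites. The automated annotation labels parts of it as a sheep ESR1 homologue and as an ERT2 fragment, which simply reflects similarity of the human receptor and its ligand-binding domain to those reference entries rather than separate elements. A V5 epitope tag lies just downstream of attB2, although the record does not say whether the insert is read through into it. An EMCV IRES followed by EGFP allows transduced cells to be identified by fluorescence from the same transcript, and a WPRE enhances expression. According to the record, the plasmid serves for lentiviral expression of this ESR1 mutant and comes from a study on systematic functional annotation of somatic cancer mutations.
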