Features (pLannotate 1.2.2; 28 found; start..end, strand, type, name):
    377..634     +  LTR            5' LTR (truncated): truncated 5' long terminal repeat (LTR) from HIV-1
    681..806     +  misc_feature   HIV-1 Ψ: packaging signal of human immunodeficiency virus type 1
    790..1128    +  CDS            HIV-1 gag (fragment): gag protein from human immunodeficiency virus 1; gag
   1303..1536    +  misc_feature   RRE: The Rev response element (RRE) of HIV-1 allows for Rev-dependent mRNA export from the nucleus to the cytoplasm.
   1913..2013    +  CDS            Rev (fragment): human immunodeficiency virus 1 (HIV-1) Rev protein; rev; enhances nuclear export of unspliced and incompletely spliced viral mRNAs
   2058..2175    +  misc_feature   cPPT/CTS: central polypurine tract and central termination sequence of HIV-1
   2223..3401    +  promoter       EF-1α promoter: strong constitutive promoter for human elongation factor EF-1α
   3421..3445    +  protein_bind   attB1: mutant version of attB; recombination site for the Gateway® BP reaction BP Clonase™
   3856..4188    +  CDS            ESR1: ESR1_SHEEP - Also known as ESR, NR3A1. Experimental evidence at transcript level: Swiss-Prot protein existence level 2. Nuclear hormone receptor. The steroid hormones and their receptors are involved in the regulation of eukaryotic gene expression and affect cellular proliferation and differentiation in target tissues. Ligand-dependent nuclear transactivation involves either direct homodimer binding to a palindromic estrogen response element (ERE) sequence or association with other DNA-binding transcription factors, such as AP-1/c-Jun, c-Fos, ATF-2, Sp1 and Sp3, to mediate ERE- independent sig
   4297..5231    +  CDS            ERT2 (fragment): mutated ligand-binding domain of the human estrogen receptor (Feil et al., 1997)
   5240..5264    -  protein_bind   attB2: mutant version of attB; recombination site for the Gateway® BP reaction BP Clonase™
   5317..5358    +  CDS            V5 tag: epitope tag from simian virus 5
   5484..5946    +  misc_feature   IRES: internal ribosome entry site (IRES) of the encephalomyocarditis virus (EMCV)
   5960..6679    +  CDS            EGFP: the original enhanced GFP (Yang et al., 1996) mammalian codon-optimized
   6693..7281    +  misc_feature   WPRE: woodchuck hepatitis virus posttranscriptional regulatory element
   7289..7354    +  CDS            nef (fragment): NEF_HV1Z2 - Experimental evidence at protein level: Swiss-Prot protein existence level 1. Extracellular Nef protein targets CD4(+) T-lymphocytes for apoptosis by interacting with CXCR4 surface receptors. From Human immunodeficiency virus type 1 group M subtype D (isolate Z2/CDC-Z34) (HIV-1).
   7356..7589    +  LTR            3' LTR (ΔU3): self-inactivating 3' long terminal repeat (LTR) from HIV-1
   7794..7898    +  promoter       AmpR promoter: bla
   7899..8759    +  CDS            AmpR: β-lactamase; bla; confers resistance to ampicillin, carbenicillin, and related antibiotics
   8930..9518    +  rep_origin     ori: high-copy-number ColE1/pMB1/pBR322/pUC origin of replication
   9701..9755    +  CDS            lacI (fragment): lac repressor; lacI; The lac repressor binds to the lac operator to inhibit transcription in E. coli. This inhibition can be relieved by adding lactose or isopropyl-β-D-thiogalactopyranoside (IPTG).
   9761..9854    +  rep_origin     SV40 ori (fragment): SV40 origin of replication
   9879..9916    +  CDS            lacI (fragment): lac repressor; lacI; The lac repressor binds to the lac operator to inhibit transcription in E. coli. This inhibition can be relieved by adding lactose or isopropyl-β-D-thiogalactopyranoside (IPTG).
   9929..9950    +  protein_bind   CAP binding site: CAP binding activates transcription in the presence of cAMP. E. coli catabolite activator protein
   9965..9995    +  promoter       lac promoter: promoter for the E. coli lac operon
  10003..10019   +  protein_bind   lac operator: The lac repressor binds to the lac operator to inhibit transcription in E. coli. This inhibition can be relieved by adding lactose or isopropyl-β-D-thiogalactopyranoside (IPTG). lac repressor encoded by lacI
  10053..10136   +  polyA_signal   SV40 poly(A) signal (fragment): SV40 polyadenylation signal
  10303..329     +  CDS            nef (fragment) (across the origin): NEF_HV1BR - Experimental evidence at protein level: Swiss-Prot protein existence level 1. Extracellular Nef protein targets CD4(+) T-lymphocytes for apoptosis by interacting with CXCR4 surface receptors (PubMed:14990729). From Human immunodeficiency virus type 1 group M subtype B (isolate BRU/LAI) (HIV-1).
>Addgene plasmid #116366 | pHAGE-ESR1-D538G | addgene full sequence | sequence record 252594 | Addgene NGS Result
TGGAAGGGCTAATTCACTCCCAAAGAAGACAAGATATCCTTGATCTGTGGATCTACCACACACAAGGCTA
CTTCCCTGATTAGCAGAACTACACACCAGGGCCAGGGGTCAGATATCCACTGACCTTTGGATGGTGCTAC
AAGCTAGTACCAGTTGAGCCAGATAAGGTAGAAGAGGCCAATAAAGGAGAGAACACCAGCTTGTTACACC
CTGTGAGCCTGCATGGGATGGATGACCCGGAGAGAGAAGTGTTAGAGTGGAGGTTTGACAGCCGCCTAGC
ATTTCATCACGTGGCCCGAGAGCTGCATCCGGAGTACTTCAAGAACTGCTGATATCGAGCTTGCTACAAG
GGACTTTCCGCTGGGGACTTTCCAGGGAGGCGTGGCCTGGGCGGGACTGGGGAGTGGCGAGCCCTCAGAT
CCTGCATATAAGCAGCTGCTTTTTGCCTGTACTGGGTCTCTCTGGTTAGACCAGATCTGAGCCTGGGAGC
TCTCTGGCTAACTAGGGAACCCACTGCTTAAGCCTCAATAAAGCTTGCCTTGAGTGCTTCAAGTAGTGTG
TGCCCGTCTGTTGTGTGACTCTGGTAACTAGAGATCCCTCAGACCCTTTTAGTCAGTGTGGAAAATCTCT
AGCAGTGGCGCCCGAACAGGGACTTGAAAGCGAAAGGGAAACCAGAGGAGCTCTCTCGACGCAGGACTCG
GCTTGCTGAAGCGCGCACGGCAAGAGGCGAGGGGCGGCGACTGGTGAGTACGCCAAAAATTTTGACTAGC
GGAGGCTAGAAGGAGAGAGATGGGTGCGAGAGCGTCAGTATTAAGCGGGGGAGAATTAGATCGCGATGGG
AAAAAATTCGGTTAAGGCCAGGGGGAAAGAAAAAATATAAATTAAAACATATAGTATGGGCAAGCAGGGA
GCTAGAACGATTCGCAGTTAATCCTGGCCTGTTAGAAACATCAGAAGGCTGTAGACAAATACTGGGACAG
CTACAACCATCCCTTCAGACAGGATCAGAAGAACTTAGATCATTATATAATACAGTAGCAACCCTCTATT
GTGTGCATCAAAGGATAGAGATAAAAGACACCAAGGAAGCTTTAGACAAGATAGAGGAAGAGCAAAACAA
AAGTAAGACCACCGCACAGCAAGCGGCCGGCCGCTGATCTTCAGACCTGGAGGAGGAGATATGAGGGACA
ATTGGAGAAGTGAATTATATAAATATAAAGTAGTAAAAATTGAACCATTAGGAGTAGCACCCACCAAGGC
AAAGAGAAGAGTGGTGCAGAGAGAAAAAAGAGCAGTGGGAATAGGAGCTTTGTTCCTTGGGTTCTTGGGA
GCAGCAGGAAGCACTATGGGCGCAGCGTCAATGACGCTGACGGTACAGGCCAGACAATTATTGTCTGGTA
TAGTGCAGCAGCAGAACAATTTGCTGAGGGCTATTGAGGCGCAACAGCATCTGTTGCAACTCACAGTCTG
GGGCATCAAGCAGCTCCAGGCAAGAATCCTGGCTGTGGAAAGATACCTAAAGGATCAACAGCTCCTGGGG
ATTTGGGGTTGCTCTGGAAAACTCATTTGCACCACTGCTGTGCCTTGGAATGCTAGTTGGAGTAATAAAT
CTCTGGAACAGATTTGGAATCACACGACCTGGATGGAGTGGGACAGAGAAATTAACAATTACACAAGCTT
AATACACTCCTTAATTGAAGAATCGCAAAACCAGCAAGAAAAGAATGAACAAGAATTATTGGAATTAGAT
AAATGGGCAAGTTTGTGGAATTGGTTTAACATAACAAATTGGCTGTGGTATATAAAATTATTCATAATGA
TAGTAGGAGGCTTGGTAGGTTTAAGAATAGTTTTTGCTGTACTTTCTATAGTGAATAGAGTTAGGCAGGG
ATATTCACCATTATCGTTTCAGACCCACCTCCCAACCCCGAGGGGACCCGACAGGCCCGAAGGAATAGAA
GAAGAAGGTGGAGAGAGAGACAGAGACAGATCCATTCGATTAGTGAACGGATCTCGACGGTATCGCCGAA
TTCACAAATGGCAGTATTCATCCACAATTTTAAAAGAAAAGGGGGGATTGGGGGGTACAGTGCAGGGGAA
AGAATAGTAGACATAATAGCAACAGACATACAAACTAAAGAATTACAAAAACAAATTACAAAAATTCAAA
ATTTTCGGGTTTATTACAGGGACAGCAGAGATCCAGTTTGGACTAGTCGTGAGGCTCCGGTGCCCGTCAG
TGGGCAGAGCGCACATCGCCCACAGTCCCCGAGAAGTTGGGGGGAGGGGTCGGCAATTGAACCGGTGCCT
AGAGAAGGTGGCGCGGGGTAAACTGGGAAAGTGATGTCGTGTACTGGCTCCGCCTTTTTCCCGAGGGTGG
GGGAGAACCGTATATAAGTGCAGTAGTCGCCGTGAACGTTCTTTTTCGCAACGGGTTTGCCGCCAGAACA
CAGGTAAGTGCCGTGTGTGGTTCCCGCGGGCCTGGCCTCTTTACGGGTTATGGCCCTTGCGTGCCTTGAA
TTACTTCCACCTGGCTGCAGTACGTGATTCTTGATCCCGAGCTTCGGGTTGGAAGTGGGTGGGAGAGTTC
GAGGCCTTGCGCTTAAGGAGCCCCTTCGCCTCGTGCTTGAGTTGAGGCCTGGCCTGGGCGCTGGGGCCGC
CGCGTGCGAATCTGGTGGCACCTTCGCGCCTGTCTCGCTGCTTTCGATAAGTCTCTAGCCATTTAAAATT
TTTGATGACCTGCTGCGACGCTTTTTTTCTGGCAAGATAGTCTTGTAAATGCGGGCCAAGATCTGCACAC
TGGTATTTCGGTTTTTGGGGCCGCGGGCGGCGACGGGGCCCGTGCGTCCCAGCGCACATGTTCGGCGAGG
CGGGGCCTGCGAGCGCGGCCACCGAGAATCGGACGGGGGTAGTCTCAAGCTGGCCGGCCTGCTCTGGTGC
CTGGCCTCGCGCCGCCGTGTATCGCCCCGCCCTGGGCGGCAAGGCTGGCCCGGTCGGCACCAGTTGCGTG
AGCGGAAAGATGGCCGCTTCCCGGCCCTGCTGCAGGGAGCTCAAAATGGAGGACGCGGCGCTCGGGAGAG
CGGGCGGGTGAGTCACCCACACAAAGGAAAAGGGCCTTTCCGTCCTCAGCCGTCGCTTCATGTGACTCCA
CGGAGTACCGGGCGCCGTCCAGGCACCTCGATTAGTTCTCGAGCTTTTGGAGTACGTCGTCTTTAGGTTG
GGGGGAGGGGTTTTATGCGATGGAGTTTCCCCACACTGAGTGGGTGGAGACTGAAGTTAGGCCAGCTTGG
CACTTGATGTAATTCTCCTTGGAATTTGCCCTTTTTGAGTTTGGATCTTGGTTCATTCTCAAGCCTCAGA
CAGTGGTTCAAAGTTTTTTTCTTCCATTTCAGGTGTCGTGAAGCGGCCCTGCAGATATCAACAAGTTTGT
ACAAAAAAGCAGGCTTCACCATGACCATGACCCTCCACACCAAAGCATCTGGGATGGCCCTACTGCATCA
GATCCAAGGGAACGAGCTGGAGCCCCTGAACCGTCCGCAGCTCAAGATCCCCCTGGAGCGGCCCCTGGGC
GAGGTGTACCTGGACAGCAGCAAGCCCGCCGTGTACAACTACCCCGAGGGCGCCGCCTACGAGTTCAACG
CCGCGGCCGCCGCCAACGCGCAGGTCTACGGTCAGACCGGCCTCCCCTACGGCCCCGGGTCTGAGGCTGC
GGCGTTCGGCTCCAACGGCCTGGGGGGTTTCCCCCCACTCAACAGCGTGTCTCCGAGCCCGCTGATGCTA
CTGCACCCGCCGCCGCAGCTGTCGCCTTTCCTGCAGCCCCACGGCCAGCAGGTGCCCTACTACCTGGAGA
ACGAGCCCAGCGGCTACACGGTGCGCGAGGCCGGCCCGCCGGCATTCTACAGGCCAAATTCAGATAATCG
ACGCCAGGGTGGCAGAGAAAGATTGGCCAGTACCAATGACAAGGGAAGTATGGCTATGGAATCTGCCAAG
GAGACTCGCTACTGTGCAGTGTGCAATGACTATGCTTCAGGCTACCATTATGGAGTCTGGTCCTGTGAGG
GCTGCAAGGCCTTCTTCAAGAGAAATATTCAAGGACATAACGACTATATGTGTCCAGCCACCAACCAGTG
CACCATTGATAAAAACAGGAGGAAGAGCTGCCAGGCCTGCCGGCTCCGCAAATGCTACGAAGTGGGAATG
ATGAAAGGTGGGATACGAAAAGACCGAAGAGGAGGGAGAATGTTGAAACACAAGCGCCAGAGAGATGATG
GGGAGGGCAGGGGTGAAGTGGGGTCTGCTGGAGACATGAGAGCTGCCAACCTTTGGCCAAGCCCGCTCAT
GATCAAACGCTCTAAGAAGAACAGCCTGGCCTTGTCCCTGACGGCCGACCAGATGGTCAGTGCCTTGTTG
GATGCTGAGCCCCCCATACTCTATTCCGAGTATGATCCTACCAGACCCTTCAGTGAAGCTTCGATGATGG
GCTTACTGACCAACCTGGCAGACAGGGAGCTGGTTCACATGATCAACTGGGCGAAGAGGGTGCCAGGCTT
TGTGGATTTGACCCTCCATGATCAGGTCCACCTTCTAGAATGTGCCTGGCTAGAGATCCTGATGATTGGT
CTCGTCTGGCGCTCCATGGAGCACCCAGGGAAGCTACTGTTTGCTCCTAACTTGCTCTTGGACAGGAACC
AGGGAAAATGTGTAGAGGGCATGGTGGAGATCTTCGACATGCTGCTGGCTACATCATCTCGGTTCCGCAT
GATGAATCTGCAGGGAGAGGAGTTTGTGTGCCTCAAATCTATTATTTTGCTTAATTCTGGAGTGTACACA
TTTCTGTCCAGCACCCTGAAGTCTCTGGAAGAGAAGGACCATATCCACCGAGTCCTGGACAAGATCACAG
ACACTTTGATCCACCTGATGGCCAAGGCAGGCCTGACCCTGCAGCAGCAGCACCAGCGGCTGGCCCAGCT
CCTCCTCATCCTCTCCCACATCAGGCACATGAGTAACAAAGGCATGGAGCATCTGTACAGCATGAAGTGC
AAGAACGTGGTGCCCCTCTATGGCCTGCTGCTGGAGATGCTGGACGCCCACCGCCTACATGCGCCCACTA
GCCGTGGAGGGGCATCCGTGGAGGAGACGGACCAAAGCCACTTGGCCACTGCGGGCTCTACTTCATCGCA
TTCCTTGCAAAAGTATTACATCACGGGGGAGGCAGAGGGTTTCCCTGCCACGGTCTGAGACCCAGCTTTC
TTGTACAAAGTGGTTGATATCCAGCACAGTGGCGGCCGCTCGAGTCTAGAGGGCCCGCGGTTCGAAGGTA
AGCCTATCCCTAACCCTCTCCTCGGTCTCGATTCTACGCGTACCGGTTAGTAATGAGATCCCTCCCCCCC
CCCTAACGTTACTGGCCGAAGCCGCTTGGAATAAGGCCGGTGTGCGTTTGTCTATATGTTATTTTCCACC
ATATTGCCGTCTTTTGGCAATGTGAGGGCCCGGAAACCTGGCCCTGTCTTCTTGACGAGCATTCCTAGGG
GTCTTTCCCCTCTCGCCAAAGGAATGCAAGGTCTGTTGAATGTCGTGAAGGAAGCAGTTCCTCTGGAAGC
TTCTTGAAGACAAACAACGTCTGTAGCGACCCTTTGCAGGCAGCGGAACCCCCCACCTGGCGACAGGTGC
CTCTGCGGCCAAAAGCCACGTGTATAAGATACACCTGCAAAGGCGGCACAACCCCAGTGCCACGTTGTGA
GTTGGATAGTTGTGGAAAGAGTCAAATGGCTCTCCTCAAGCGTATTCAACAAGGGGCTGAAGGATGCCCA
GAAGGTACCCCATTGTATGGGATCTGATCTGGGGCCTCGGTGCACATGCTTTACATGTGTTTAGTCGAGG
TTAAAAAAACGTCTAGGCCCCCCGAACCACGGGGACGTGGTTTTCCTTTGAAAAACACGATGATAATATG
GCCACACATATGGTGAGCAAGGGCGAGGAGCTGTTCACCGGGGTGGTGCCCATCCTGGTCGAGCTGGACG
GCGACGTAAACGGCCACAAGTTCAGCGTGTCCGGCGAGGGCGAGGGCGATGCCACCTACGGCAAGCTGAC
CCTGAAGTTCATCTGCACCACCGGCAAGCTGCCCGTGCCCTGGCCCACCCTCGTGACCACCCTGACCTAC
GGCGTGCAGTGCTTCAGCCGCTACCCCGACCACATGAAGCAGCACGACTTCTTCAAGTCCGCCATGCCCG
AAGGCTACGTCCAGGAGCGCACCATCTTCTTCAAGGACGACGGCAACTACAAGACCCGCGCCGAGGTGAA
GTTCGAGGGCGACACCCTGGTGAACCGCATCGAGCTGAAGGGCATCGACTTCAAGGAGGACGGCAACATC
CTGGGGCACAAGCTGGAGTACAACTACAACAGCCACAACGTCTATATCATGGCCGACAAGCAGAAGAACG
GCATCAAGGTGAACTTCAAGATCCGCCACAACATCGAGGACGGCAGCGTGCAGCTCGCCGACCACTACCA
GCAGAACACCCCCATCGGCGACGGCCCCGTGCTGCTGCCCGACAACCACTACCTGAGCACCCAGTCCGCC
CTGAGCAAAGACCCCAACGAGAAGCGCGATCACATGGTCCTGCTGGAGTTCGTGACCGCCGCCGGGATCA
CTCTCGGCATGGACGAGCTGTACAAGTAAATCGATAGATCCTAATCAACCTCTGGATTACAAAATTTGTG
AAAGATTGACTGGTATTCTTAACTATGTTGCTCCTTTTACGCTATGTGGATACGCTGCTTTAATGCCTTT
GTATCATGCTATTGCTTCCCGTATGGCTTTCATTTTCTCCTCCTTGTATAAATCCTGGTTGCTGTCTCTT
TATGAGGAGTTGTGGCCCGTTGTCAGGCAACGTGGCGTGGTGTGCACTGTGTTTGCTGACGCAACCCCCA
CTGGTTGGGGCATTGCCACCACCTGTCAGCTCCTTTCCGGGACTTTCGCTTTCCCCCTCCCTATTGCCAC
GGCGGAACTCATCGCCGCCTGCCTTGCCCGCTGCTGGACAGGGGCTCGGCTGTTGGGCACTGACAATTCC
GTGGTGTTGTCGGGGAAATCATCGTCCTTTCCTTGGCTGCTCGCCTGTGTTGCCACCTGGATTCTGCGCG
GGACGTCCTTCTGCTACGTCCCTTCGGCCCTCAATCCAGCGGACCTTCCTTCCCGCGGCCTGCTGCCGGC
TCTGCGGCCTCTTCCGCGTCTTCGCCTTCGCCCTCAGACGAGTCGGATCTCCCTTTGGGCCGCCTCCCCG
CCTGAGATCCTTTAAGACCAATGACTTACAAGGCAGCTGTAGATCTTAGCCACTTTTTAAAAGAAAAGGG
GGGACTGGAAGGGCTAATTCACTCCCAACGAAGACAAGATCTGCTTTTTGCTTGTACTGGGTCTCTCTGG
TTAGACCAGATCTGAGCCTGGGAGCTCTCTGGCTAACTAGGGAACCCACTGCTTAAGCCTCAATAAAGCT
TGCCTTGAGTGCTTCAAGTAGTGTGTGCCCGTCTGTTGTGTGACTCTGGTAACTAGAGATCCCTCAGACC
CTTTTAGTCAGTGTGGAAAATCTCTAGCAGTAGTAGTTCATGTCATCTTATTATTCAGTATTTATAACTT
GCAAAGAAATGAATATCAGAGAGTGAGAGGCCCGGGTTAATTAAGGAAAGGGCTAGATCATTCTTGAAGA
CGAAAGGGCCTCGTGATACGCCTATTTTTATAGGTTAATGTCATGATAATAATGGTTTCTTAGACGTCAG
GTGGCACTTTTCGGGGAAATGTGCGCGGAACCCCTATTTGTTTATTTTTCTAAATACATTCAAATATGTA
TCCGCTCATGAGACAATAACCCTGATAAATGCTTCAATAATATTGAAAAAGGAAGAGTATGAGTATTCAA
CATTTCCGTGTCGCCCTTATTCCCTTTTTTGCGGCATTTTGCCTTCCTGTTTTTGCTCACCCAGAAACGC
TGGTGAAAGTAAAAGATGCTGAAGATCAGTTGGGTGCACGAGTGGGTTACATCGAACTGGATCTCAACAG
CGGTAAGATCCTTGAGAGTTTTCGCCCCGAAGAACGTTTTCCAATGATGAGCACTTTTAAAGTTCTGCTA
TGTGGCGCGGTATTATCCCGTGTTGACGCCGGGCAAGAGCAACTCGGTCGCCGCATACACTATTCTCAGA
ATGACTTGGTTGAGTACTCACCAGTCACAGAAAAGCATCTTACGGATGGCATGACAGTAAGAGAATTATG
CAGTGCTGCCATAACCATGAGTGATAACACTGCGGCCAACTTACTTCTGACAACGATCGGAGGACCGAAG
GAGCTAACCGCTTTTTTGCACAACATGGGGGATCATGTAACTCGCCTTGATCGTTGGGAACCGGAGCTGA
ATGAAGCCATACCAAACGACGAGCGTGACACCACGATGCCTGTAGCAATGGCAACAACGTTGCGCAAACT
ATTAACTGGCGAACTACTTACTCTAGCTTCCCGGCAACAATTAATAGACTGGATGGAGGCGGATAAAGTT
GCAGGACCACTTCTGCGCTCGGCCCTTCCGGCTGGCTGGTTTATTGCTGATAAATCTGGAGCCGGTGAGC
GTGGGTCTCGCGGTATCATTGCAGCACTGGGGCCAGATGGTAAGCCCTCCCGTATCGTAGTTATCTACAC
GACGGGGAGTCAGGCAACTATGGATGAACGAAATAGACAGATCGCTGAGATAGGTGCCTCACTGATTAAG
CATTGGTAACTGTCAGACCAAGTTTACTCATATATACTTTAGATTGATTTAAAACTTCATTTTTAATTTA
AAAGGATCTAGGTGAAGATCCTTTTTGATAATCTCATGACCAAAATCCCTTAACGTGAGTTTTCGTTCCA
CTGAGCGTCAGACCCCGTAGAAAAGATCAAAGGATCTTCTTGAGATCCTTTTTTTCTGCGCGTAATCTGC
TGCTTGCAAACAAAAAAACCACCGCTACCAGCGGTGGTTTGTTTGCCGGATCAAGAGCTACCAACTCTTT
TTCCGAAGGTAACTGGCTTCAGCAGAGCGCAGATACCAAATACTGTTCTTCTAGTGTAGCCGTAGTTAGG
CCACCACTTCAAGAACTCTGTAGCACCGCCTACATACCTCGCTCTGCTAATCCTGTTACCAGTGGCTGCT
GCCAGTGGCGATAAGTCGTGTCTTACCGGGTTGGACTCAAGACGATAGTTACCGGATAAGGCGCAGCGGT
CGGGCTGAACGGGGGGTTCGTGCACACAGCCCAGCTTGGAGCGAACGACCTACACCGAACTGAGATACCT
ACAGCGTGAGCTATGAGAAAGCGCCACGCTTCCCGAAGGGAGAAAGGCGGACAGGTATCCGGTAAGCGGC
AGGGTCGGAACAGGAGAGCGCACGAGGGAGCTTCCAGGGGGAAACGCCTGGTATCTTTATAGTCCTGTCG
GGTTTCGCCACCTCTGACTTGAGCGTCGATTTTTGTGATGCTCGTCAGGGGGGCGGAGCCTATGGAAAAA
CGCCAGCAACGCGGCCTTTTTACGGTTCCTGGCCTTTTGCTGGCCTTTTGCTCACATGTTCTTTCCTGCG
TTATCCCCTGATTCTGTGGATAACCGTATTACCGCCTTTGAGTGAGCTGATACCGCTCGCCGCAGCCGAA
CGACCGAGCGCAGCGAGTCAGTGAGCGAGGAAGCGGAAGAGCGCCCAATACGCAAACCGCCTCTCCCCGC
GCGTTGGCCGATTCATTAATGCAGCAAGCTCATGGCTGACTAATTTTTTTTATTTATGCAGAGGCCGAGG
CCGCCTCGGCCTCTGAGCTATTCCAGAAGTAGTGAGGAGGCTTTTTTGGAGGCCTAGGCTTTTGCAAAAA
GCTCCCCGTGGCACGACAGGTTTCCCGACTGGAAAGCGGGCAGTGAGCGCAACGCAATTAATGTGAGTTA
GCTCACTCATTAGGCACCCCAGGCTTTACACTTTATGCTTCCGGCTCGTATGTTGTGTGGAATTGTGAGC
GGATAACAATTTCACACAGGAAACAGCTATGACATGATTACGAATTTCACAAATAAAGCATTTTTTTCAC
TGCATTCTAGTTGTGGTTTGTCCAAACTCATCAATGTATCTTATCATGTCTGGATCAACTGGATAACTCA
AGCTAACCAAAATCATCCCAAACTTCCCACCCCATACCCTATTACCACTGCCAATTACCTGTGGTTTCAT
TTACTCTAAACCTGTGATTCCTCTGAATTATTTTCATTTTAAAGAAATTGTATTTGTTAAATATGTACTA
CAAACTTAGTAGT
