>Addgene plasmid #116366 | pHAGE-ESR1-D538G | depositor partial sequence | sequence record 219240 | insert
ATGACCATGACCCTCCACACCAAAGCATCTGGGATGGCCCTACTGCATCAGATCCAAGGGAACGAGCTGG
AGCCCCTGAACCGTCCGCAGCTCAAGATCCCCCTGGAGCGGCCCCTGGGCGAGGTGTACCTGGACAGCAG
CAAGCCCGCCGTGTACAACTACCCCGAGGGCGCCGCCTACGAGTTCAACGCCGCGGCCGCCGCCAACGCG
CAGGTCTACGGTCAGACCGGCCTCCCCTACGGCCCCGGGTCTGAGGCTGCGGCGTTCGGCTCCAACGGCC
TGGGGGGTTTCCCCCCACTCAACAGCGTGTCTCCGAGCCCGCTGATGCTACTGCACCCGCCGCCGCAGCT
GTCGCCTTTCCTGCAGCCCCACGGCCAGCAGGTGCCCTACTACCTGGAGAACGAGCCCAGCGGCTACACG
GTGCGCGAGGCCGGCCCGCCGGCATTCTACAGGCCAAATTCAGATAATCGACGCCAGGGTGGCAGAGAAA
GATTGGCCAGTACCAATGACAAGGGAAGTATGGCTATGGAATCTGCCAAGGAGACTCGCTACTGTGCAGT
GTGCAATGACTATGCTTCAGGCTACCATTATGGAGTCTGGTCCTGTGAGGGCTGCAAGGCCTTCTTCAAG
AGAAGTATTCAAGGACATAACGACTATATGTGTCCAGCCACCAACCAGTGCACCATTGATAAAAACAGGA
GGAAGAGCTGCCAGGCCTGCCGGCTCCGCAAATGCTACGAAGTGGGAATGATGAAAGGTGGGATACGAAA
AGACCGAAGAGGAGGGAGAATGTTGAAACACAAGCGCCAGAGAGATGATGGGGAGGGCAGGGGTGAAGTG
GGGTCTGCTGGAGACATGAGAGCTGCCAACCTTTGGCCAAGCCCGCTCATGATCAAACGCTCTAAGAAGA
ACAGCCTGGCCTTGTCCCTGACGGCCGACCAGATGGTCAGTGCCTTGTTGGATGCTGAGCCCCCCATACT
CTATTCCGAGTATGATCCTACCAGACCCTTCAGTGAAGCTTCGATGATGGGCTTACTGACCAACCTGGCA
GACAGGGAGCTGGTTCACATGATCAACTGGGCGAAGAGGGTGCCAGGCTTTGTGGATTTGACCCTCCATG
ATCAGGTCCACCTTCTAGAATGTGCCTGGCTAGAGATCCTGATGATTGGTCTCGTCTGGCGCTCCATGGA
GCACCCAGGGAAGCTACTGTTTGCTCCTAACTTGCTCTTGGACAGGAACCAGGGAAAATGTGTAGAGGGC
ATGGTGGAGATCTTCGACATGCTGCTGGCTACATCATCTCGGTTCCGCATGATGAATCTGCAGGGAGAGG
AGTTTGTGTGCCTCAAATCTATTATTTTGCTTAATTCTGGAGTGTACACATTTCTGTCCAGCACCCTGAA
GTCTCTGGAAGAGAAGGACCATATCCACCGAGTCCTGGACAAGATCACAGACACTTTGATCCACCTGATG
GCCAAGGCAGGCCTGACCCTGCAGCAGCAGCACCAGCGGCTGGCCCAGCTCCTCCTCATCCTCTCCCACA
TCAGGCACATGAGTAACAAAGGCATGGAGCATCTGTACAGCATGAAGTGCAAGAACGTGGTGCCCCTCTA
TGGCCTGCTGCTGGAGATGCTGGACGCCCACCGCCTACATGCGCCCACTAGCCGTGGAGGGGCATCCGTG
GAGGAGACGGACCAAAGCCACTTGGCCACTGCGGGCTCTACTTCATCGCATTCCTTGCAAAAGTATTACA
TCACGGGGGAGGCAGAGGGTTTCCCTGCCACGGTCTGA
